>Addgene plasmid #186911 | InterTag-1xL | addgene full sequence | sequence record 369406 | Addgene NGS Result
GTCAGTTAGGATCACCACTTTATTTTAAGAATGTGAAATATCAGAATAATAGTAGAGAGAATGATTCATT
TCAGCTTTTATTTCTTTCATCACATTCCCAGTGGGTCAGAAGTTTACATACACTCGACTCCTCTGCAGAA
TGCGGCGATGTTTCGGTAAGGGGTCCCGAGTAGCTAGTTCATGGCAGCCAGCATATGGCATATGTTGCCA
AACTCTAAACCAAATACTCATTCTGATGTTTTAAATGATTTGCCCTCCCATATGTCCTTCCGAGTGAGAG
ACACAAAAAATTCCAACACACTATTGCAATGAAAATAAATTTCCTTTATTAGCCAGAAGTCAGATGCTCA
AGGGGCTTCATGATGTCCCCATAATTTTTGGCAGAGGGAAAAAGATCTCAGTGGTATTTGTGAGCCAGGG
CATTGGCCACACCAGCCACCACCTTCTGATAGGCAGCCTGCACCTGAGGAGTGAATTCACGACAGGCCTT
CGAATCAGGCACCGGGCTTGCGGGTCATGCACCAGGTGCGCGGTCCTTCGGGCACCTCGACGTCGGCGGT
GACGGTGAAGCCGAGCCGCTCGTAGAAGGGGAGGTTGCGGGGCGCGGAGGTCTCCAGGAAGGCGGGCACC
CCGGCGCGCTCGGCCGCCTCCACTCCGGGGAGCACGACGGCGCTGCCCAGACCCTTGCCCTGGTGGTCGG
GCGAGACGCCGACGGTGGCCAGGAACCACGCGGGCTCCTTGGGCCGGTGCGGCGCCAGGAGGCCTTCCAT
CTGTTGCTGCGCGGCCAGCCGGGAACCGCTCAACTCGGCCATGCGCGGGCCGATCTCGGCGAACACCGCC
CCCGCTTCGACGCTCTCCGGCGTGGTCCAGACCGCCACCGCGGCGCCGTCGTCCGCGACCCACACCTTGC
CGATGTCGAGCCCGACGCGCGTGAGGAAGAGTTCTTGCAGCTCGGTGACCCGCTCGATGTGGCGGTCCGG
ATCGACGGTGTGGCGCGTGGCGGGGTAGTCGGCGAACGCGGCGGCGAGGGTGCGTACGGCCCTGGGGACG
TCGTCGCGGGTGGCGAGGCGCACCGTGGGCTTGTACTCGGTCATGGGGCCAGGATTCTCCTCGACGTCAC
CAGCCTGCTTCAGCAGGCTGAAGTTAGTAGCTCCACTGCCGTTCAGCTTGTGCCCCAGTTTGCTAGGGAG
GTCGCAGTATCTGGCCACTGCCACCTCGTGCTGCTCGACGTAGGTCTCGTTGTTGGCCTCCTTGATTCTT
TCCAGTCTGTAGTCCACATAGTAGACGCCAGGCATCTTGAGGTTCTTAGCGGGTTTCTTGGATCTATATG
TGGTCTTGATGTTTGCGATCAGATGGCTCCCGCCCACGAGCTTCAGGGCCATGTCGTTTCTGCCTTCCAG
GCCGCCGTCAGCGGGGTACAGCGTCTCGGTGAAGGCCTCCCAGCCGAGTGTTTTCTTCTGCATCACAGGG
CCGTTGGATGTGAAGTTCACCCCTCTGATCTTGACGTTGTAGATGAGGCAGCCGTCCTGGAGGCTGGTGT
CCTGGGTAGCGGTCAGCACGCCCCCGTCTTCGTATGTGGTGACTCTCTCCCATGTGAAGCCCTCAGGGAA
GGACTGCTTGAAGAAGTCGGGGATGCCCTGGGTGTGGTTGATGAAGGTCTTGCTGCCGTAGAGGAAGCTA
GTAGCCAGGATGTCGAAGGCGAAGGGGAGAGGGCCGCCCTCGACCACCTTGATTCTCATGGTCTGGGTGC
CCTCGTAGGGCTTGCCTTCGCCCTCGGATGTGCACTTGAAGTGATGGTTGTCCACGGTGCCCTCCATGTA
CAGCTTCATGTGCATGTTCTCCTTAATCAGCTCGCTCATGGTGGCCTCAGGTGCAGAGGTTTCTACAGGG
AAAGAGAGAAAGGCTACAGTTAGTTTGCTGTGATGATGCTAAGTGCCGAGGTCAGATGTCTATGGATTGT
ACACGGAATCCCAACGCAGGAACCAAAAAACACTCACCCAAAAAAATGGCGCTAAGGCCGAGAGAAAGGC
GAAGTTCCGTCTACGGCTATATACCTTGAAACAGGGGCGGCAGAAGTGACGCAACGCGGTTGCGCGGACG
GCTTCCTGTGTTTTCATTGGTCGAAGCGTTCTGCGCGTGCGCAGAGATTCCCCAGGGAAGGCGGGCCCTC
TTCCGAATGTCCAATCCGGACATTCTTCCGGTTGGACCTCCGCGGTCAGCGCTGTGCCCGGCGAGAGATC
ACGTGGGGCGCGGAGGCGGTGCTGCTGGGGCACGGCCGTCCAGCCTCGGCGGCCATATTTTTGAGGGGCT
GTTCATCTCGTTCACACGCTCTGTCCGCCATGTTTGTGAGTGGAAGCGCCATTACCCCTTCAAGCGACTG
AAGGCTGCAGGGCCTCTGGTGGCCCGCATGGGGAGACCAGACCCGCCAGGCCCGCCTTTCCGCACTCAGT
CCGGGCTTACTTTATTTTGTGAGACAGGGTCTCGCCTAGAGGCTCCGGTGCCCGTCAGTGGGCAGAGCGC
ACATCGCCCACAGTCCCCGAGAAGTTGGGGGGAGGGGTCGGCAATTGAACCGGTGCCTAGAGAAGGTGGC
GCGGGGTAAACTGGGAAAGTGATGTCGTGTACTGGCTCCGCCTTTTTCCCGAGGGTGGGGGAGAACCGTA
TATAAGTGCAGTAGTCGCCGTGAACGTTCTTTTTCGCAACGGGTTTGCCGCCAGAACACAGGTAAGTGCC
GTGTGTGGTTCCCGCGGGCCTGGCCTCTTTACGGGTTATGGCCCTTGCGTGCCTTGAATTACTTCCACGC
CCCTGGCTGCAGTACGTGATTCTTGATCCCGAGCTTCGGGTTGGAAGTGGGTGGGAGAGTTCGAGGCCTT
GCGCTTAAGGAGCCCCTTCGCCTCGTGCTTGAGTTGAGGCCTGGCTTGGGCGCTGGGGCCGCCGCGTGCG
AATCTGGTGGCACCTTCGCGCCTGTCTCGCTGCTTTCGATAAGTCTCTAGCCATTTAAAATTTTTGATGA
CCTGCTGCGACGCTTTTTTTCTGGCAAGATAGTCTTGTAAATGCGGGCCAAGATCTGCACACTGGTATTT
CGGTTTTTGGGGCCGCGGGCGGCGACGGGGCCCGTGCGTCCCAGCGCACATGTTCGGCGAGGCGGGGCCT
GCGAGCGCGGCCACCGAGAATCGGACGGGGGTAGTCTCAAGCTGGCCGGCCTGCTCTGGTGCCTGGCCTC
GCGCCGCCGTGTATCGCCCCGCCCTGGGCGGCAAGGCTGGCCCGGTCGGCACCAGTTGCGTGAGCGGAAA
GATGGCCGCTTCCCGGCCCTGCTGCAGGGAGCTCAAAATGGAGGACGCGGCGCTCGGGAGAGCGGGCGGG
TGAGTCACCCACACAAAGGAAAAGGGCCTTTCCGTCCTCAGCCGTCGCTTCATGTGACTCCACGGAGTAC
CGGGCGCCGTCCAGGCACCTCGATTAGTTCTCGAGCTTTTGGAGTACGTCGTCTTTAGGTTGGGGGGAGG
GGTTTTATGCGATGGAGTTTCCCCATACTGAGTGGGTGGAGACTGAAGTTAGGCCAGCTTGGCACTTGAT
GTAATTCTCCTTGGAATTTGCCCTTTTTGAGTTTGGATCTTGGTTCATTCTCAAGCCTCAGACAGTGGTT
CAAAGTTTTTTTCTTCCATTTAAGGTGTCGTGAAAACTACCCCAAGCTGGCCTCTGGCCACCATGGAGAC
AGACACACTCCTGCTATGGGTACTGCTGCTCTGGGTTCCAGGTTCCACTGGTGACGGACGTGGCGTTCCT
CATATTGTTATGGTGGACGCCTACAAACGCTATAAATCGGGAGGTGGTTCAGGCTACACCATCGTGGAGC
AGTACGAGAGAGCCGAGGCCAGACACAGCACCGCGGGAGGCGGTGGATCGGAACAAAAACTCATCTCAGA
AGAGGATCTGAATGCTGTGGGCCAGGACACGCAGGAGGTCATCGTGGTGCCACACTCCTTGCCCTTTAAG
GTGGTGGTGATCTCAGCCATCCTGGCCCTGGTGGTGCTCACCATCATCTCCCTTATCATCCTCATCATGC
TTTGGCAGAAGAAGCCACGTTAGGTCAGGCCAAGCTTGGGGATCAATTCTCTAGAGCTCGCTGATCAGCC
TCGACTGTGCCTTCTAGTTGCCAGCCATCTGTTGTTTGCCCCTCCCCCGTGCCTTCCTTGACCCTGGAAG
GTGCCACTCCCACTGTCCTTTCCTAATAAAATGAGGAAATTGCATCGCATTGTCTGAGTAGGTGTCATTC
TATTCTGGGGGGTGGGGTGGGGCAGGACAGCAAGGGGGAGGATTGGGAAGACAATAGCAGGCATGCTGGG
GATGCGGTGGGCTCTATGGCTTCTGAGGCGGAAAGAACCAGCTGGGCCTACTAGATAGCGGACCCCTTAC
CGAAACATCGCCGCATTCTGCAGAGGAGTCGAACTTAGTGTATGTAAACTTCTGACCCACTGGAATTGTG
ATACAGTGAATTATAAGTGAAATAATCTGTCTGTAAACAATTGTTGGAAAAATGACTTGTGTCATGCACA
AAGTAGATGTCCTAACTGACTTGCCAAAACTATTGTTTGTTAACAAGAAATTTGTGGAGTAGTTGAAAAA
CGAGTTTTAATGACTCCAACTTAAGTGTATGTAAACTTCCGACTTCAACTGTATAGGGATCCAATTTTAA
CAAAATATTAACGCTTACAATTTCCTGATGCGGTATTTTCTCCTTACGCATCTGTGCGGTATTTCACACC
GCATCAGGTGGCACTTTTCGGGGAAATGTGCGCGGAACCCCTATTTGTTTATTTTTCTAAATACATTCAA
ATATGTATCCGCTCATGAGACAATAACCCTGATAAATGCTTCAATAATATTGAAAAAGGAAGAGTATGAG
TATTCAACATTTCCGTGTCGCCCTTATTCCCTTTTTTGCGGCATTTTGCCTTCCTGTTTTTGCTCACCCA
GAAACGCTGGTGAAAGTAAAAGATGCTGAAGATCAGTTGGGTGCACGAGTGGGTTACATCGAACTGGATC
TCAACAGCGGTAAGATCCTTGAGAGTTTTCGCCCCGAAGAACGTTTTCCAATGATGAGCACTTTTAAAGT
TCTGCTATGTGGCGCGGTATTATCCCGTATTGACGCCGGGCAAGAGCAACTCGGTCGCCGCATACACTAT
TCTCAGAATGACTTGGTTGAGTACTCACCAGTCACAGAAAAGCATCTTACGGATGGCATGACAGTAAGAG
AATTATGCAGTGCTGCCATAACCATGAGTGATAACACTGCGGCCAACTTACTTCTGACAACGATCGGAGG
ACCGAAGGAGCTAACCGCTTTTTTGCACAACATGGGGGATCATGTAACTCGCCTTGATCGTTGGGAACCG
GAGCTGAATGAAGCCATACCAAACGACGAGCGTGACACCACGATGCCTGTAGCAATGGCAACAACGTTGC
GCAAACTATTAACTGGCGAACTACTTACTCTAGCTTCCCGGCAACAATTAATAGACTGGATGGAGGCGGA
TAAAGTTGCAGGACCACTTCTGCGCTCGGCCCTTCCGGCTGGCTGGTTTATTGCTGATAAATCTGGAGCC
GGTGAGCGTGGGTCTCGCGGTATCATTGCAGCACTGGGGCCAGATGGTAAGCCCTCCCGTATCGTAGTTA
TCTACACGACGGGGAGTCAGGCAACTATGGATGAACGAAATAGACAGATCGCTGAGATAGGTGCCTCACT
GATTAAGCATTGGTAACTGTCAGACCAAGTTTACTCATATATACTTTAGATTGATTTAAAACTTCATTTT
TAATTTAAAAGGATCTAGGTGAAGATCCTTTTTGATAATCTCATGACCAAAATCCCTTAACGTGAGTTTT
CGTTCCACTGAGCGTCAGACCCCGTAGAAAAGATCAAAGGATCTTCTTGAGATCCTTTTTTTCTGCGCGT
AATCTGCTGCTTGCAAACAAAAAAACCACCGCTACCAGCGGTGGTTTGTTTGCCGGATCAAGAGCTACCA
ACTCTTTTTCCGAAGGTAACTGGCTTCAGCAGAGCGCAGATACCAAATACTGTTCTTCTAGTGTAGCCGT
AGTTAGGCCACCACTTCAAGAACTCTGTAGCACCGCCTACATACCTCGCTCTGCTAATCCTGTTACCAGT
GGCTGCTGCCAGTGGCGATAAGTCGTGTCTTACCGGGTTGGACTCAAGACGATAGTTACCGGATAAGGCG
CAGCGGTCGGGCTGAACGGGGGGTTCGTGCACACAGCCCAGCTTGGAGCGAACGACCTACACCGAACTGA
GATACCTACAGCGTGAGCTATGAGAAAGCGCCACGCTTCCCGAAGGGAGAAAGGCGGACAGGTATCCGGT
AAGCGGCAGGGTCGGAACAGGAGAGCGCACGAGGGAGCTTCCAGGGGGAAACGCCTGGTATCTTTATAGT
CCTGTCGGGTTTCGCCACCTCTGACTTGAGCGTCGATTTTTGTGATGCTCGTCAGGGGGGCGGAGCCTAT
GGAAAAACGCCAGCAACGCGGCCTTTTTACGGTTCCTGGCCTTTTGCTGGCCTTTTGCTCACATGTTCTT
TCCTGCGTTATCCCCTGATTCTGTGGATAACCGTATTACCGCCTTTGAGTGAGCTGATACCGCTCGCCGC
AGCCGAACGACCGAGCGCAGCGAGTCAGTGAGCGAGGAAGCGGATCCCTATACAGTTGAAGTCGGAAGTT
TACATACACCTTAGCCAAATACATTTAAACTCACTTTTTCACAATTCCTGACATTTAATCCTAGTAAAAA
TTCCCTGTCTTAG
Features (pLannotate 1.2.2; 15 found; start..end, strand, type, name):
    275..330     -  polyA_signal   β-globin poly(A) signal: rabbit β-globin polyadenylation signal (Gil and Proudfoot, 1987)
    401..481     -  CDS            HBB (fragment): HBB_PONPY - Experimental evidence at transcript level: Swiss-Prot protein existence level 2. Involved in oxygen transport from the lung to the various peripheral tissues. From Pongo pygmaeus (Bornean orangutan).
    495..1094    -  CDS            PuroR: puromycin N-acetyltransferase; pac from Streptomyces alboniger; confers resistance to puromycin
   1161..1859    -  CDS            TagBFP: TagBFP is a basic (constitutively fluorescent) blue fluorescent protein published in 2008, derived from Entacmaea quadricolor. It is reported to be a very rapidly-maturing monomer with very low acid sensitivity.
   2492..3673    +  promoter       EF-1α promoter: strong constitutive promoter for human elongation factor EF-1α
   3703..3765    +  sig_peptide    Igκ leader: leader sequence from mouse immunoglobulin κ light chain
   3835..3888    +  CDS            sfCherry (fragment): sfCherry is a basic (constitutively fluorescent) fluorescent protein published in 2013, derived from Discosoma sp.. It is reported to be a monomer.
   3934..4080    +  CDS            PDGFRβ TM domain: transmembrane domain from platelet derived growth factor receptor beta
   4135..4359    +  polyA_signal   bGH poly(A) signal: bovine growth hormone polyadenylation signal
   4363..4384    +  promoter       SV40 promoter (fragment): SV40 enhancer and early promoter
   4683..4713    +  rep_origin     M13 ori (fragment): M13 bacteriophage origin of replication; arrow indicates direction of (+) strand synthesis
   4714..4764    -  misc_feature   bom (fragment): basis of mobility region from pBR322
   4791..4895    +  promoter       AmpR promoter: bla
   4896..5756    +  CDS            AmpR: β-lactamase; bla; confers resistance to ampicillin, carbenicillin, and related antibiotics
   5927..6515    +  rep_origin     ori: high-copy-number ColE1/pMB1/pBR322/pUC origin of replication
