[The description below was written by a language model from this plasmid's Addgene catalogue record and pLannotate feature annotations shown in this document.]
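Description:
InterTag-1xL is a mammalian expression plasmid built on the pSBbi-BP backbone, a Sleeping Beauty transposon vector with a constitutive bidirectional promoter arrangement. In bacteria it is maintained as a high-copy plasmid through a ColE1/pUC-type origin and selected with ampicillin via the β-lactamase gene. The automated feature table does not annotate the Sleeping Beauty inverted repeats, nor the promoter element driving the reverse-strand cassette. The transposon design is stated in the catalogue entry, and such vectors normally need a transposase supplied separately to integrate the cargo into the host genome.

On the forward strand, the EF-1α promoter drives a synthetic surface-display fusion: an Igκ leader directs the protein into the secretory pathway, followed by SpyTag003 (not separately annotated), the sfCherry11 fragment, a single GGGGS linker and the PDGFRβ transmembrane domain that anchors the construct in the plasma membrane, ending at a bGH polyadenylation signal. SpyTag003 is a short peptide that forms a covalent isopeptide bond with its SpyCatcher partner. sfCherry11 is the small strand of a split red fluorescent protein that becomes fluorescent only when complemented by the larger fragment. In the opposite orientation, TagBFP and puromycin N-acetyltransferase are expressed and terminated by a rabbit β-globin poly(A) signal, giving a blue fluorescent marker and puromycin selection for cells carrying the cassette.

The associated publication concerns engineering membrane–membrane interfaces with the InterSpy system, so the construct presumably serves to make stable cell lines displaying the tag for covalent, fluorescence-reported contact with a partner membrane. The "1xL" name refers to the single linker repeat.
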