Addgene plasmid #186911: InterTag-1xL
Purpose: Sleeping Beauty transposon system with constitutive bi-directional promoter, one side expressing SpyTag003-sfCherry11 fused to PDGFR through a single GGGGS linker and the other side expressing BFP and puromycin resistance gene
Depositing lab: Taekjip Ha & Allen Liu. Depositing organization: Johns Hopkins University and School of Medicine. Publication: Engineering Functional Membrane-Membrane Interfaces by InterSpy. Moghimianavval H, Patel C, Mohapatra S, Hwang SW, Kayikcioglu T, Bashirzadeh Y, Liu AP, Ha T. Small. 2022 May 26:e2202104. doi: 10.1002/smll.202202104. PubMed 35618485.
Backbone
  Vector backbone: pSBbi-BP
  Vector type: Mammalian Expression
Growth in bacteria
  Bacterial resistance: Ampicillin, 100 μg/mL
  Growth temperature: 37°C
  Growth strain: DH5alpha
  Copy number: High Copy
Gene/Insert
  Gene/Insert name: SpyTag003-sfCherry11-(GGGGS)1-PDGFR
  Species: Synthetic
  Cloning method: Unknown
Terms and licenses: Academic/Nonprofit Terms; Industry Terms: Not Available to Industry
How to cite: InterTag-1xL was a gift from Taekjip Ha & Allen Liu (Addgene plasmid # 186911 ; http://n2t.net/addgene:186911 ; RRID:Addgene_186911)
